Addgene plasmid #238609: HiBiT-NR1D1 Fusion Vector
Depositing lab: Promega Corporation.
Backbone
  Vector backbone: pBiT3.1-N [CMV/HiBiT/Blast] Vector
  Vector type: Mammalian Expression
  Selectable markers: Blasticidin
Growth in bacteria
  Bacterial resistance: Kanamycin, 50 μg/mL
  Growth temperature: 37°C
  Growth strain: DH5alpha
  Copy number: High Copy
Gene/Insert
  Gene/Insert name: NR1D1
  Species: H. sapiens (human)
  Mutation: None
  Entrez Gene: NR1D1 (a.k.a. EAR1, REVERBA, REVERBalpha, THRA1, THRAL, ear-1, hRev)
  Promoter: CMV
  Tag / fusion protein: HiBiT (N terminal on backbone)
  Cloning method: Other
How to cite: HiBiT-NR1D1 Fusion Vector was a gift from Promega Corporation (Addgene plasmid # 238609 ; http://n2t.net/addgene:238609 ; RRID:Addgene_238609)
