[The description below was written by a language model from this plasmid's Addgene catalogue record and pLannotate feature annotations shown in this document.]
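Description:
HiBiT-NR1D1 Fusion Vector is a mammalian expression plasmid built on the pBiT3.1-N [CMV/HiBiT/Blast] backbone and carrying the unmutated human NR1D1 (REV-ERBα) coding sequence. NR1D1 is a heme-dependent transcriptional repressor that forms part of the negative limb of the circadian clock and also regulates metabolic genes. Expression is driven by the human cytomegalovirus immediate-early enhancer and promoter, followed by a chimeric β-globin/immunoglobulin intron that promotes efficient processing of the transcript. An SV40 polyadenylation signal lies downstream of the insert. A T7 promoter sits just upstream of the open reading frame and could support in vitro transcription. According to the catalogue entry, the backbone supplies an N-terminal HiBiT tag. This short peptide complements the LgBiT polypeptide to reconstitute NanoLuc-type luciferase activity. The automated annotation does not call the tag as a separate feature, presumably because it is so small. The short stretch between the T7 promoter and the NR1D1 CDS is where it would be expected.

The plasmid replicates in E. coli at high copy from a ColE1/pUC-type origin, and a cer site helps keep it monomeric. Bacterial selection is with kanamycin. The record is inconsistent about the mammalian marker. The catalogue and backbone name indicate blasticidin, but the feature table shows no blasticidin resistance gene. It instead shows a neo/nptII gene under tandem SV40 early and EM7 promoters with a synthetic poly(A) signal. That arrangement would explain kanamycin resistance in bacteria and normally confers G418 resistance in mammalian cells. Several short fragment hits, including SET1, large T antigen, M13 ori, bom and tnpA, look like backbone remnants or annotation artefacts. The record gives no specific application, but such a construct suits luminescent quantification of NR1D1 protein abundance, stability or degradation in cells.
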