Features (pLannotate 1.2.2; 19 found; start..end, strand, type, name):
    140..517     +  enhancer       CMV enhancer: human cytomegalovirus immediate early enhancer
    519..718     +  promoter       CMV promoter: human cytomegalovirus (CMV) immediate early promoter
    857..989     +  intron         chimeric intron: chimera between introns from human β-globin and immunoglobulin heavy chain genes
   1033..1051    +  promoter       T7 promoter: promoter for bacteriophage T7 RNA polymerase
   1134..2975    +  CDS            NR1D1: NR1D1_HUMAN - Also known as EAR1, HREV, THRAL. Experimental evidence at protein level: Swiss-Prot protein existence level 1. Transcriptional repressor which coordinates circadian rhythm and metabolic pathways in a heme-dependent manner. Integral component of the complex transcription machinery that governs circadian rhythmicity and forms a critical negative limb of the circadian clock by directly repressing the expression of core clock components ARTNL/BMAL1, CLOCK and CRY1. Also regulates genes involved in metabolic functions, including lipid and bile acid metabolism, adipogenesis, gluconeoge
   2984..3039    +  misc_feature   MCS: pUC18/19 multiple cloning site
   3046..3095    +  CDS            SET1 (fragment): solubility-enhancement tag derived from T7 phage gene 10B
   3103..3122    +  terminator     T7 terminator (fragment): transcription terminator for bacteriophage T7 RNA polymerase
   3144..3265    -  polyA_signal   SV40 poly(A) signal: SV40 polyadenylation signal
   3288..3356    -  CDS            large T antigen (fragment): large T antigen from SV40 (simian virus 40)
   3361..3393    +  rep_origin     M13 ori (fragment): M13 bacteriophage origin of replication; arrow indicates direction of (+) strand synthesis
   3394..3445    -  misc_feature   bom (fragment): basis of mobility region from pBR322
   3510..3867    +  promoter       SV40 promoter: SV40 enhancer and early promoter
   3882..3929    +  promoter       EM7 promoter: synthetic bacterial promoter&nbsp
   3961..4752    +  CDS            neo: KKA2_KLEPN - Also known as kan, nptII. Experimental evidence at protein level: Swiss-Prot protein existence level 1. Resistance to kanamycin, neomycin, paromomycin, ribostamycin, butirosin and gentamicin B. From Klebsiella pneumoniae.
   4819..4867    +  polyA_signal   poly(A) signal: synthetic polyadenylation signal
   4888..4977    -  CDS            tnpA (fragment): TN5P_ECOLX - Also known as tnp. Experimental evidence at protein level: Swiss-Prot protein existence level 1. Mediates transposition of transposon Tn5 by a 'cut and paste' mechanism. First, the monomeric transposase binds the 19 bp inverted DNA repeats flanking the transposon. Then, dimerization of the DNA- bound transposase creates a synaptic DNA complex. After nicking of the first DNA strand, excision of the transposon proceeds through a series of intermediates. The transposase then mediates the insertion of the transposon at a new site by strand transfer. The activity of the wild- type tran
   5106..5694    -  rep_origin     ori: high-copy-number ColE1/pMB1/pBR322/pUC origin of replication
   5810..6093    +  misc_feature   cer region: ColE1-derived recombination site that helps to maintain plasmids as monomers
>Addgene plasmid #238609 | HiBiT-NR1D1 Fusion Vector | addgene full sequence | sequence record 478479 | Addgene NGS Result
TCAATATTGGCCATTAGCCATATTATTCATTGGTTATATAGCATAAATCAATATTGGCTATTGGCCATTG
CATACGTTGTATCTATATCATAATATGTACATTTATATTGGCTCATGTCCAATATGACCGCCATGTTGGC
ATTGATTATTGACTAGTTATTAATAGTAATCAATTACGGGGTCATTAGTTCATAGCCCATATATGGAGTT
CCGCGTTACATAACTTACGGTAAATGGCCCGCCTGGCTGACCGCCCAACGACCCCCGCCCATTGACGTCA
ATAATGACGTATGTTCCCATAGTAACGCCAATAGGGACTTTCCATTGACGTCAATGGGTGGAGTATTTAC
GGTAAACTGCCCACTTGGCAGTACATCAAGTGTATCATATGCCAAGTCCGCCCCCTATTGACGTCAATGA
CGGTAAATGGCCCGCCTGGCATTATGCCCAGTACATGACCTTACGGGACTTTCCTACTTGGCAGTACATC
TACGTATTAGTCATCGCTATTACCATGGTGATGCGGTTTTGGCAGTACACCAATGGGCGTGGATAGCGGT
TTGACTCACGGGGATTTCCAAGTCTCCACCCCATTGACGTCAATGGGAGTTTGTTTTGGCACCAAAATCA
ACGGGACTTTCCAAAATGTCGTAATAACCCCGCCCCGTTGACGCAAATGGGCGGTAGGCGTGTACGGTGG
GAGGTCTATATAAGCAGAGCTGGTTTAGTGAACCGTCAGATCACTAGAAGCTTTATTGCGGTAGTTTATC
ACAGTTAAATTGCTAACGCAGTCAGTGCTTCTGACACAACAGTCTCGAACTTAAGCTGCAGAAGTTGGTC
GTGAGGCACTGGGCAGGTAAGTATCAAGGTTACAAGACAGGTTTAAGGAGACCAATAGAAACTGGGCTTG
TCGAGACAGAGAAGACTCTTGCGTTTCTGATAGGCACCTATTGGTCTTACTGACATCCACTTTGCCTTTC
TCTCCACAGGTGTCCACTCCCAGTTCAATTACAGCTCTTAAGGCTAGAGTATTAATACGACTCACTATAG
GGCTAGCGCTCACCATGGTGAGCGGCTGGCGGCTGTTCAAGAAGATTAGCGGGAGCTCCGGTGGCTCGAG
CGGTGCGATCGCCATGACGACCCTGGACTCCAACAACAACACAGGTGGCGTCATCACCTACATTGGCTCC
AGTGGCTCCTCCCCAAGCCGCACCAGCCCTGAATCCCTCTATAGTGACAACTCCAATGGCAGCTTCCAGT
CCCTGACCCAAGGCTGTCCCACCTACTTCCCACCATCCCCCACTGGCTCCCTCACCCAAGACCCGGCTCG
CTCCTTTGGGAGCATTCCACCCAGCCTGAGTGATGACGGCTCCCCTTCTTCCTCATCTTCCTCGTCGTCA
TCCTCCTCCTCCTTCTATAATGGGAGCCCCCCTGGGAGTCTACAAGTGGCCATGGAGGACAGCAGCCGAG
TGTCCCCCAGCAAGAGCACCAGCAACATCACCAAGCTGAATGGCATGGTGTTACTGTGTAAAGTGTGTGG
GGACGTTGCCTCGGGCTTCCACTACGGTGTGCACGCCTGCGAGGGCTGCAAGGGCTTTTTCCGTCGGAGC
ATCCAGCAGAACATCCAGTACAAAAGGTGTCTGAAGAATGAGAATTGCTCCATCGTCCGCATCAATCGCA
ACCGCTGCCAGCAATGTCGCTTCAAGAAGTGTCTCTCTGTGGGCATGTCTCGAGACGCTGTGCGTTTTGG
GCGCATCCCCAAACGAGAGAAGCAGCGGATGCTTGCTGAGATGCAGAGTGCCATGAACCTGGCCAACAAC
CAGTTGAGCAGCCAGTGCCCGCTGGAGACTTCACCCACCCAGCACCCCACCCCAGGCCCCATGGGCCCCT
CGCCACCCCCTGCTCCGGTCCCCTCACCCCTGGTGGGCTTCTCCCAGTTTCCACAACAGCTGACGCCTCC
CAGATCCCCAAGCCCTGAGCCCACAGTGGAGGATGTGATATCCCAGGTGGCCCGGGCCCATCGAGAGATC
TTCACCTACGCCCATGACAAGCTGGGCAGCTCACCTGGCAACTTCAATGCCAACCATGCATCAGGTAGCC
CTCCAGCCACCACCCCACATCGCTGGGAAAATCAGGGCTGCCCACCTGCCCCCAATGACAACAACACCTT
GGCTGCCCAGCGTCATAACGAGGCCCTAAATGGTCTGCGCCAGGCTCCCTCCTCCTACCCTCCCACCTGG
CCTCCTGGCCCTGCACACCACAGCTGCCACCAGTCCAACAGCAACGGGCACCGTCTATGCCCCACCCACG
TGTATGCAGCCCCAGAAGGCAAGGCACCTGCCAACAGTCCCCGGCAGGGCAACTCAAAGAATGTTCTGCT
GGCATGTCCTATGAACATGTACCCGCATGGACGCAGTGGGCGAACGGTGCAGGAGATCTGGGAGGATTTC
TCCATGAGCTTCACGCCCGCTGTGCGGGAGGTGGTAGAGTTTGCCAAACACATCCCGGGCTTCCGTGACC
TTTCTCAGCATGACCAAGTCACCCTGCTTAAGGCTGGCACCTTTGAGGTGCTGATGGTGCGCTTTGCTTC
GTTGTTCAACGTGAAGGACCAGACAGTGATGTTCCTAAGCCGCACCACCTACAGCCTGCAGGAGCTTGGT
GCCATGGGCATGGGAGACCTGCTCAGTGCCATGTTCGACTTCAGCGAGAAGCTCAACTCCCTGGCGCTTA
CCGAGGAGGAGCTGGGCCTCTTCACCGCGGTGGTGCTTGTCTCTGCAGACCGCTCGGGCATGGAGAATTC
CGCTTCGGTGGAGCAGCTCCAGGAGACGCTGCTGCGGGCTCTTCGGGCTCTGGTGCTGAAGAACCGGCCC
TTGGAGACTTCCCGCTTCACCAAGCTGCTGCTCAAGCTGCCGGACCTGCGGACCCTGAACAACATGCATT
CCGAGAAGCTGCTGTCCTTCCGGGTGGACGCCCAGGTTTAAACGAATTCGGGCTCGGTACCCGGGGATCC
TCTAGAGTCGACCTGCAGGCATGCAAGCTGATCCGGCTGCTAACAAAGCCCGAAAGGAAGCTGAGTTGGC
TGCTGCCACCGCTGAGCAATAACTAGCATAACCCCTTGGGGCGGCCGCTTCGAGCAGACATGATAAGATA
CATTGATGAGTTTGGACAAACCACAACTAGAATGCAGTGAAAAAAATGCTTTATTTGTGAAATTTGTGAT
GCTATTGCTTTATTTGTAACCATTATAAGCTGCAATAAACAAGTTAACAACAACAATTGCATTCATTTTA
TGTTTCAGGTTCAGGGGGAGATGTGGGAGGTTTTTTTAAGCAAGTAAAACCTCTACAAATGTGGTAAAAT
CGAATTTTAACAAAATATTAACGCTTACAATTTCCTGATGCGGTATTTTCTCCTTACGCATCTGTGCGGT
ATTTCACACCGCATACGCGGATCTGCGCAGCACCATGGCCTGAAATAACCTCTGAAAGAGGAACTTGGTT
AGGTACCTTCTGAGGCGGAAAGAACCAGCTGTGGAATGTGTGTCAGTTAGGGTGTGGAAAGTCCCCAGGC
TCCCCAGCAGGCAGAAGTATGCAAAGCATGCATCTCAATTAGTCAGCAACCAGGTGTGGAAAGTCCCCAG
GCTCCCCAGCAGGCAGAAGTATGCAAAGCATGCATCTCAATTAGTCAGCAACCATAGTCCCGCCCCTAAC
TCCGCCCATCCCGCCCCTAACTCCGCCCAGTTCCGCCCATTCTCCGCCCCATGGCTGACTAATTTTTTTT
ATTTATGCAGAGGCCGAGGCCGCCTCGGCCTCTGAGCTATTCCAGAAGTAGTGAGGAGGCTTTTTTGGAG
GCCTAGGCTTTTGCAAAAAGCTTAATTAACTGTTGACAATTAATCATCGGCATAGTATATCGGCATAGTA
TAATACGACAAGGTGAGGAACTAAACCCAGGAGGCAGATCATGATTGAACAAGATGGATTGCACGCAGGT
TCTCCGGCCGCTTGGGTGGAGAGGCTATTCGGCTATGACTGGGCACAACAGACAATCGGCTGCTCTGATG
CCGCCGTGTTCCGGCTGTCAGCGCAGGGGCGCCCGGTTCTTTTTGTCAAGACCGACCTGTCCGGTGCCCT
GAATGAACTGCAGGACGAGGCAGCGCGGCTATCGTGGCTGGCCACGACGGGCGTTCCTTGCGCAGCTGTG
CTCGACGTTGTCACTGAAGCGGGAAGGGACTGGCTGCTATTGGGCGAAGTGCCGGGGCAGGATCTCCTGT
CATCTCACCTTGCTCCTGCCGAGAAAGTATCCATCATGGCTGATGCAATGCGGCGGCTGCATACGCTTGA
TCCGGCTACCTGCCCATTCGACCACCAAGCGAAACATCGCATCGAGCGAGCACGTACTCGGATGGAAGCC
GGTCTTGTCGATCAGGATGATCTGGACGAAGAGCATCAGGGGCTCGCGCCAGCCGAACTGTTCGCCAGGC
TCAAGGCGCGCATGCCCGACGGCGAGGATCTCGTCGTGACCCATGGCGATGCCTGCTTGCCGAATATCAT
GGTGGAAAATGGCCGCTTTTCTGGATTCATCGACTGTGGCCGGCTGGGTGTGGCGGACCGCTATCAGGAC
ATAGCGTTGGCTACCCGTGATATTGCTGAAGAGCTTGGCGGCGAATGGGCTGACCGCTTCCTCGTGCTTT
ACGGTATCGCCGCTCCCGATTCGCAGCGCATCGCCTTCTATCGCCTTCTTGACGAGTTCTTCTGAGCGGG
ACTCTGGGGTTCGAAATGACCGACCAAGCGACGCCCAACCTGCCATCACGATGGCCGCAATAAAATATCT
TTATTTTCATTACATCTGTGTGTTGGTTTTTTGTGTGAATCGATAGCGATAAGGATCCTCTTTGCGCTTG
CGTTTTCCCTTGTCCAGATAGCCCAGTAGCTGACATTCATCCGGGGTCAGCACCGTTTCTGCGGACTGGC
TTTCTACCCGGTATCAGCTCACTCAAAGGCGGTAATACGGTTATCCACAGAATCAGGGGATAACGCAGGA
AAGAACATGTGAGCAAAAGGCCAGCAAAAGGCCAGGAACCGTAAAAAGGCCGCGTTGCTGGCGTTTTTCC
ATAGGCTCCGCCCCCCTGACGAGCATCACAAAAATCGACGCTCAAGTCAGAGGTGGCGAAACCCGACAGG
ACTATAAAGATACCAGGCGTTTCCCCCTGGAAGCTCCCTCGTGCGCTCTCCTGTTCCGACCCTGCCGCTT
ACCGGATACCTGTCCGCCTTTCTCCCTTCGGGAAGCGTGGCGCTTTCTCATAGCTCACGCTGTAGGTATC
TCAGTTCGGTGTAGGTCGTTCGCTCCAAGCTGGGCTGTGTGCACGAACCCCCCGTTCAGCCCGACCGCTG
CGCCTTATCCGGTAACTATCGTCTTGAGTCCAACCCGGTAAGACACGACTTATCGCCACTGGCAGCAGCC
ACTGGTAACAGGATTAGCAGAGCGAGGTATGTAGGCGGTGCTACAGAGTTCTTGAAGTGGTGGCCTAACT
ACGGCTACACTAGAAGGACAGTATTTGGTATCTGCGCTCTGCTGAAGCCAGTTACCTTCGGAAAAAGAGT
TGGTAGCTCTTGATCCGGCAAACAAACCACCGCTGGTAGCGGTGGTTTTTTTGTTTGCAAGCAGCAGATT
ACGCGCAGAAAAAAAGGATTTCAAGAAGATCCTTTGATCTTTTCTACGGGGTCTGACGCTCAGTGGAACG
AAAACTCACGTTAAGGGATTTTGGTCATGAGATTATCAAAAAGGATCTTCACCTAGATCCTTTTATAGTC
CGGAAATACAGGAACGCACGCTGGATGGCCCTTCGCTGGGATGGTGAAACCATGAAAAATGGCAGCTTCA
GTGGATTAAGTGGGGGTAATGTGGCCTGTACCCTCTGGTTGCATAGGTATTCATACGGTTAAAATTTATC
AGGCGCGATTGCGGCAGTTTTTCGGGTGGTTTGTTGCCATTTTTACCTGTCTGCTGCCGTGATCGCGCTG
AACGCGTTTTAGCGGTGCGTACAATTAAGGGATTATGGTAAATCCACTTACTGTCTGCCCTCGTAGCCAT
CGAGATAAACCGCAGTACTCCGGCCACGATGCGTCCGGCGTAGAGGATCGAGATCT
